Addgene plasmid #116496: pHAGE-PIK3CA-G364R
Purpose: Lentiviral expression of PIK3CA G364R
Depositing lab: Gordon Mills & Kenneth Scott. Depositing organization: Baylor College of Medicine. Publication: Systematic Functional Annotation of Somatic Mutations in Cancer. Ng PK, Li J, Jeong KJ, Shao S, Chen H, Tsang YH, Sengupta S, Wang Z, Bhavana VH, Tran R, Soewito S, Minussi DC, Moreno D, Kong K, Dogruluk T, Lu H, Gao J, Tokheim C, Zhou DC, Johnson AM, Zeng J, Ip CKM, Ju Z, Wester M, Yu S, Li Y, Vellano CP, Schultz N, Karchin R, Ding L, Lu Y, Cheung LWT, Chen K, Shaw KR, Meric-Bernstam F, Scott KL, Yi S, Sahni N, Liang H, Mills GB. Cancer Cell. 2018 Mar 12;33(3):450-462.e10. doi: 10.1016/j.ccell.2018.01.021. PubMed 29533785.
Backbone
  Vector backbone: pHAGE
  Vector type: Lentiviral
Growth in bacteria
  Bacterial resistance: Ampicillin, 100 μg/mL
  Growth temperature: 37°C
  Growth strain: Stbl3
  Copy number: High Copy
Gene/Insert
  Gene/Insert name: PIK3CA
  Species: H. sapiens (human)
  Mutation: G364R
  Entrez Gene: PIK3CA (a.k.a. CCM4, CLAPO, CLOVE, CWS5, HMH, MCAP, MCM, MCMTC, PI3K, PI3K-alpha, p110-alpha)
  Cloning method: Gateway Cloning
Terms and licenses: Academic/Nonprofit Terms; Industry Terms: Not Available to Industry
How to cite: pHAGE-PIK3CA-G364R was a gift from Gordon Mills & Kenneth Scott (Addgene plasmid # 116496 ; http://n2t.net/addgene:116496 ; RRID:Addgene_116496)
