[The description below was written by a language model from this plasmid's Addgene catalogue record and pLannotate feature annotations shown in this document.]
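Description:
pHAGE-PIK3CA-G364R is a self-inactivating HIV-1-based lentiviral expression plasmid of about 11.7 kb, built on the pHAGE backbone to deliver a mutant form of human PIK3CA, which encodes the p110-alpha catalytic subunit of phosphoinositide 3-kinase. It is propagated in E. coli through a high-copy ColE1/pUC-type origin with ampicillin selection from the bla gene. A recombination-deficient strain (Stbl3) is recorded as the host, as is common for plasmids carrying repeated LTRs. The viral portion runs from a truncated 5' LTR through the Ψ packaging signal, a gag fragment, the Rev response element and the cPPT/CTS, and ends in a ΔU3 3' LTR. These elements allow the transcript to be packaged, exported and integrated when packaging functions are supplied in trans, while the integrated provirus lacks LTR promoter activity.

Between the LTRs, the constitutive EF-1α promoter drives the PIK3CA open reading frame carrying the G364R substitution. The ORF is flanked by attB1 and attB2 sites that remain from its Gateway insertion. Downstream lie short T3 and T7 promoter sequences, an attB4 fragment and a V5 epitope tag; the record does not show whether the V5 tag is fused in frame to the kinase. An EMCV IRES then directs translation of a puromycin N-acetyltransferase from the same transcript, so transduced mammalian cells can be selected with puromycin. A WPRE enhances expression. The remaining lac, SV40 and nef fragments appear to be backbone remnants.

The plasmid was deposited with a study that systematically annotated the function of somatic cancer mutations. It is suited to stable expression of this PIK3CA variant, for example to assess its effect on PI3K signalling or cell growth.
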