Features (pLannotate 1.2.2; 30 found; start..end, strand, type, name):
    377..634     +  LTR            5' LTR (truncated): truncated 5' long terminal repeat (LTR) from HIV-1
    681..806     +  misc_feature   HIV-1 Ψ: packaging signal of human immunodeficiency virus type 1
    790..1128    +  CDS            HIV-1 gag (fragment): gag protein from human immunodeficiency virus 1; gag
   1303..1536    +  misc_feature   RRE: The Rev response element (RRE) of HIV-1 allows for Rev-dependent mRNA export from the nucleus to the cytoplasm.
   1913..2013    +  CDS            Rev (fragment): human immunodeficiency virus 1 (HIV-1) Rev protein; rev; enhances nuclear export of unspliced and incompletely spliced viral mRNAs
   2058..2175    +  misc_feature   cPPT/CTS: central polypurine tract and central termination sequence of HIV-1
   2223..3401    +  promoter       EF-1α promoter: strong constitutive promoter for human elongation factor EF-1α
   3422..3442    +  protein_bind   attB1: mutant version of attB; core recombination site for the Gateway® BP reaction BP Clonase™
   3448..6651    +  CDS            PIK3CA: PK3CA_HUMAN - Experimental evidence at protein level: Swiss-Prot protein existence level 1. Phosphoinositide-3-kinase (PI3K) phosphorylates phosphatidylinositol (PI) and its phosphorylated derivatives at position 3 of the inositol ring to produce 3-phosphoinositides (PubMed:15135396, PubMed:23936502, PubMed:28676499). Uses ATP and PtdIns(4,5)P2 (phosphatidylinositol 4,5-bisphosphate) to generate phosphatidylinositol 3,4,5-trisphosphate (PIP3) (PubMed:15135396, PubMed:28676499). PIP3 plays a key role by recruiting PH domain- containing proteins to the membrane, including AKT1 and PDPK1, activat
   6656..6680    -  protein_bind   attB2: mutant version of attB; recombination site for the Gateway® BP reaction BP Clonase™
   6688..6706    +  promoter       T3 promoter: promoter for bacteriophage T3 RNA polymerase
   6732..6750    -  promoter       T7 promoter: promoter for bacteriophage T7 RNA polymerase
   6756..6774    -  protein_bind   attB4 (fragment): mutant version of attB; core recombination site for the Gateway® BP reaction BP Clonase™
   6830..6871    +  CDS            V5 tag: epitope tag from simian virus 5
   6997..7459    +  misc_feature   IRES: internal ribosome entry site (IRES) of the encephalomyocarditis virus (EMCV)
   7473..8070    +  CDS            PuroR (fragment): puromycin N-acetyltransferase; pac from Streptomyces; confers resistance to puromycin
   8086..8674    +  misc_feature   WPRE: woodchuck hepatitis virus posttranscriptional regulatory element
   8682..8747    +  CDS            nef (fragment): NEF_HV1Z2 - Experimental evidence at protein level: Swiss-Prot protein existence level 1. Extracellular Nef protein targets CD4(+) T-lymphocytes for apoptosis by interacting with CXCR4 surface receptors. From Human immunodeficiency virus type 1 group M subtype D (isolate Z2/CDC-Z34) (HIV-1).
   8749..8982    +  LTR            3' LTR (ΔU3): self-inactivating 3' long terminal repeat (LTR) from HIV-1
   9187..9291    +  promoter       AmpR promoter: bla
   9292..10152   +  CDS            AmpR: β-lactamase; bla; confers resistance to ampicillin, carbenicillin, and related antibiotics
  10323..10911   +  rep_origin     ori: high-copy-number ColE1/pMB1/pBR322/pUC origin of replication
  11094..11148   +  CDS            lacI (fragment): lac repressor; lacI; The lac repressor binds to the lac operator to inhibit transcription in E. coli. This inhibition can be relieved by adding lactose or isopropyl-β-D-thiogalactopyranoside (IPTG).
  11154..11247   +  rep_origin     SV40 ori (fragment): SV40 origin of replication
  11272..11309   +  CDS            lacI (fragment): lac repressor; lacI; The lac repressor binds to the lac operator to inhibit transcription in E. coli. This inhibition can be relieved by adding lactose or isopropyl-β-D-thiogalactopyranoside (IPTG).
  11322..11343   +  protein_bind   CAP binding site: CAP binding activates transcription in the presence of cAMP. E. coli catabolite activator protein
  11358..11388   +  promoter       lac promoter: promoter for the E. coli lac operon
  11392..11414   +  protein_bind   lac operator (fragment): The lac repressor binds to the lac operator to inhibit transcription in E. coli. This inhibition can be relieved by adding lactose or isopropyl-β-D-thiogalactopyranoside (IPTG). lac repressor encoded by lacI
  11446..11529   +  polyA_signal   SV40 poly(A) signal (fragment): SV40 polyadenylation signal
  11696..329     +  CDS            nef (fragment) (across the origin): NEF_HV1BR - Experimental evidence at protein level: Swiss-Prot protein existence level 1. Extracellular Nef protein targets CD4(+) T-lymphocytes for apoptosis by interacting with CXCR4 surface receptors (PubMed:14990729). From Human immunodeficiency virus type 1 group M subtype B (isolate BRU/LAI) (HIV-1).
>Addgene plasmid #116496 | pHAGE-PIK3CA-G364R | addgene full sequence | sequence record 242624 | Addgene NGS Result
TGGAAGGGCTAATTCACTCCCAAAGAAGACAAGATATCCTTGATCTGTGGATCTACCACACACAAGGCTA
CTTCCCTGATTAGCAGAACTACACACCAGGGCCAGGGGTCAGATATCCACTGACCTTTGGATGGTGCTAC
AAGCTAGTACCAGTTGAGCCAGATAAGGTAGAAGAGGCCAATAAAGGAGAGAACACCAGCTTGTTACACC
CTGTGAGCCTGCATGGGATGGATGACCCGGAGAGAGAAGTGTTAGAGTGGAGGTTTGACAGCCGCCTAGC
ATTTCATCACGTGGCCCGAGAGCTGCATCCGGAGTACTTCAAGAACTGCTGATATCGAGCTTGCTACAAG
GGACTTTCCGCTGGGGACTTTCCAGGGAGGCGTGGCCTGGGCGGGACTGGGGAGTGGCGAGCCCTCAGAT
CCTGCATATAAGCAGCTGCTTTTTGCCTGTACTGGGTCTCTCTGGTTAGACCAGATCTGAGCCTGGGAGC
TCTCTGGCTAACTAGGGAACCCACTGCTTAAGCCTCAATAAAGCTTGCCTTGAGTGCTTCAAGTAGTGTG
TGCCCGTCTGTTGTGTGACTCTGGTAACTAGAGATCCCTCAGACCCTTTTAGTCAGTGTGGAAAATCTCT
AGCAGTGGCGCCCGAACAGGGACTTGAAAGCGAAAGGGAAACCAGAGGAGCTCTCTCGACGCAGGACTCG
GCTTGCTGAAGCGCGCACGGCAAGAGGCGAGGGGCGGCGACTGGTGAGTACGCCAAAAATTTTGACTAGC
GGAGGCTAGAAGGAGAGAGATGGGTGCGAGAGCGTCAGTATTAAGCGGGGGAGAATTAGATCGCGATGGG
AAAAAATTCGGTTAAGGCCAGGGGGAAAGAAAAAATATAAATTAAAACATATAGTATGGGCAAGCAGGGA
GCTAGAACGATTCGCAGTTAATCCTGGCCTGTTAGAAACATCAGAAGGCTGTAGACAAATACTGGGACAG
CTACAACCATCCCTTCAGACAGGATCAGAAGAACTTAGATCATTATATAATACAGTAGCAACCCTCTATT
GTGTGCATCAAAGGATAGAGATAAAAGACACCAAGGAAGCTTTAGACAAGATAGAGGAAGAGCAAAACAA
AAGTAAGACCACCGCACAGCAAGCGGCCGGCCGCTGATCTTCAGACCTGGAGGAGGAGATATGAGGGACA
ATTGGAGAAGTGAATTATATAAATATAAAGTAGTAAAAATTGAACCATTAGGAGTAGCACCCACCAAGGC
AAAGAGAAGAGTGGTGCAGAGAGAAAAAAGAGCAGTGGGAATAGGAGCTTTGTTCCTTGGGTTCTTGGGA
GCAGCAGGAAGCACTATGGGCGCAGCGTCAATGACGCTGACGGTACAGGCCAGACAATTATTGTCTGGTA
TAGTGCAGCAGCAGAACAATTTGCTGAGGGCTATTGAGGCGCAACAGCATCTGTTGCAACTCACAGTCTG
GGGCATCAAGCAGCTCCAGGCAAGAATCCTGGCTGTGGAAAGATACCTAAAGGATCAACAGCTCCTGGGG
ATTTGGGGTTGCTCTGGAAAACTCATTTGCACCACTGCTGTGCCTTGGAATGCTAGTTGGAGTAATAAAT
CTCTGGAACAGATTTGGAATCACACGACCTGGATGGAGTGGGACAGAGAAATTAACAATTACACAAGCTT
AATACACTCCTTAATTGAAGAATCGCAAAACCAGCAAGAAAAGAATGAACAAGAATTATTGGAATTAGAT
AAATGGGCAAGTTTGTGGAATTGGTTTAACATAACAAATTGGCTGTGGTATATAAAATTATTCATAATGA
TAGTAGGAGGCTTGGTAGGTTTAAGAATAGTTTTTGCTGTACTTTCTATAGTGAATAGAGTTAGGCAGGG
ATATTCACCATTATCGTTTCAGACCCACCTCCCAACCCCGAGGGGACCCGACAGGCCCGAAGGAATAGAA
GAAGAAGGTGGAGAGAGAGACAGAGACAGATCCATTCGATTAGTGAACGGATCTCGACGGTATCGCCGAA
TTCACAAATGGCAGTATTCATCCACAATTTTAAAAGAAAAGGGGGGATTGGGGGGTACAGTGCAGGGGAA
AGAATAGTAGACATAATAGCAACAGACATACAAACTAAAGAATTACAAAAACAAATTACAAAAATTCAAA
ATTTTCGGGTTTATTACAGGGACAGCAGAGATCCAGTTTGGACTAGTCGTGAGGCTCCGGTGCCCGTCAG
TGGGCAGAGCGCACATCGCCCACAGTCCCCGAGAAGTTGGGGGGAGGGGTCGGCAATTGAACCGGTGCCT
AGAGAAGGTGGCGCGGGGTAAACTGGGAAAGTGATGTCGTGTACTGGCTCCGCCTTTTTCCCGAGGGTGG
GGGAGAACCGTATATAAGTGCAGTAGTCGCCGTGAACGTTCTTTTTCGCAACGGGTTTGCCGCCAGAACA
CAGGTAAGTGCCGTGTGTGGTTCCCGCGGGCCTGGCCTCTTTACGGGTTATGGCCCTTGCGTGCCTTGAA
TTACTTCCACCTGGCTGCAGTACGTGATTCTTGATCCCGAGCTTCGGGTTGGAAGTGGGTGGGAGAGTTC
GAGGCCTTGCGCTTAAGGAGCCCCTTCGCCTCGTGCTTGAGTTGAGGCCTGGCCTGGGCGCTGGGGCCGC
CGCGTGCGAATCTGGTGGCACCTTCGCGCCTGTCTCGCTGCTTTCGATAAGTCTCTAGCCATTTAAAATT
TTTGATGACCTGCTGCGACGCTTTTTTTCTGGCAAGATAGTCTTGTAAATGCGGGCCAAGATCTGCACAC
TGGTATTTCGGTTTTTGGGGCCGCGGGCGGCGACGGGGCCCGTGCGTCCCAGCGCACATGTTCGGCGAGG
CGGGGCCTGCGAGCGCGGCCACCGAGAATCGGACGGGGGTAGTCTCAAGCTGGCCGGCCTGCTCTGGTGC
CTGGCCTCGCGCCGCCGTGTATCGCCCCGCCCTGGGCGGCAAGGCTGGCCCGGTCGGCACCAGTTGCGTG
AGCGGAAAGATGGCCGCTTCCCGGCCCTGCTGCAGGGAGCTCAAAATGGAGGACGCGGCGCTCGGGAGAG
CGGGCGGGTGAGTCACCCACACAAAGGAAAAGGGCCTTTCCGTCCTCAGCCGTCGCTTCATGTGACTCCA
CGGAGTACCGGGCGCCGTCCAGGCACCTCGATTAGTTCTCGAGCTTTTGGAGTACGTCGTCTTTAGGTTG
GGGGGAGGGGTTTTATGCGATGGAGTTTCCCCACACTGAGTGGGTGGAGACTGAAGTTAGGCCAGCTTGG
CACTTGATGTAATTCTCCTTGGAATTTGCCCTTTTTGAGTTTGGATCTTGGTTCATTCTCAAGCCTCAGA
CAGTGGTTCAAAGTTTTTTTCTTCCATTTCAGGTGTCGTGAAGCGGCCCTGCAGATATCAACAAGTTTGT
ACAAAAAAGCAGGCACCATGCCTCCAAGACCATCATCAGGTGAACTGTGGGGCATCCACTTGATGCCCCC
AAGAATCCTAGTAGAATGTTTACTACCAAATGGAATGATAGTGACTTTAGAATGCCTCCGTGAGGCTACA
TTAATAACCATAAAGCATGAACTATTTAAAGAAGCAAGAAAATACCCCCTCCATCAACTTCTTCAAGATG
AATCTTCTTACATTTTCGTAAGTGTTACTCAAGAAGCAGAAAGGGAAGAATTTTTTGATGAAACAAGACG
ACTTTGTGACCTTCGGCTTTTTCAACCCTTTTTAAAAGTAATTGAACCAGTAGGCAACCGTGAAGAAAAG
ATCCTCAATCGAGAAATTGGTTTTGCTATCGGCATGCCAGTGTGTGAATTTGATATGGTTAAAGATCCAG
AAGTACAGGACTTCCGAAGAAATATTCTGAACGTTTGTAAAGAAGCTGTGGATCTTAGGGACCTCAATTC
ACCTCATAGTAGAGCAATGTATGTCTATCCTCCAAATGTAGAATCTTCACCAGAATTGCCAAAGCACATA
TATAATAAATTAGATAAAGGGCAAATAATAGTGGTGATCTGGGTAATAGTTTCTCCAAATAATGACAAGC
AGAAGTATACTCTGAAAATCAACCATGACTGTGTACCAGAACAAGTAATTGCTGAAGCAATCAGGAAAAA
AACTCGAAGTATGTTGCTATCCTCTGAACAACTAAAACTCTGTGTTTTAGAATATCAGGGCAAGTATATT
TTAAAAGTGTGTGGATGTGATGAATACTTCCTAGAAAAATATCCTCTGAGTCAGTATAAGTATATAAGAA
GCTGTATAATGCTTGGGAGGATGCCCAATTTGATGTTGATGGCTAAAGAAAGCCTTTATTCTCAACTGCC
AATGGACTGTTTTACAATGCCATCTTATTCCAGACGCATTTCCACAGCTACACCATATATGAATGGAGAA
ACATCTACAAAATCCCTTTGGGTTATAAATAGTGCACTCAGAATAAAAATTCTTTGTGCAACCTACGTGA
ATGTAAATATTCGAGACATTGATAAGATCTATGTTCGAACAGGTATCTACCATGGAAGAGAACCCTTATG
TGACAATGTGAACACTCAAAGAGTACCTTGTTCCAATCCCAGGTGGAATGAATGGCTGAATTATGATATA
TACATTCCTGATCTTCCTCGTGCTGCTCGACTTTGCCTTTCCATTTGCTCTGTTAAAGGCCGAAAGGGTG
CTAAAGAGGAACACTGTCCATTGGCATGGGGAAATATAAACTTGTTTGATTACACAGACACTCTAGTATC
TGGAAAAATGGCTTTGAATCTTTGGCCAGTACCTCATGGATTAGAAGATTTGCTGAACCCTATTGGTGTT
ACTGGATCAAATCCAAATAAAGAAACTCCATGCTTAGAGTTGGAGTTTGACTGGTTCAGCAGTGTGGTAA
AGTTCCCAGATATGTCAGTGATTGAAGAGCATGCCAATTGGTCTGTATCCCGAGAAGCAGGATTTAGCTA
TTCCCACGCAGGACTGAGTAACAGACTAGCTAGAGACAATGAATTAAGGGAAAATGACAAAGAACAGCTC
AAAGCAATTTCTACACGAGATCCTCTCTCTGAAATCACTGAGCAGGAGAAAGATTTTCTATGGAGTCACA
GACACTATTGTGTAACTATCCCCGAAATTCTACCCAAATTGCTTCTGTCTGTTAAATGGAATTCTAGAGA
TGAAGTAGCCCAGATGTATTGCTTGGTAAAAGATTGGCCTCCAATCAAACCTGAACAGGCTATGGAACTT
CTGGACTGTAATTACCCAGATCCTATGGTTCGAGGTTTTGCTGTTCGGTGCTTGGAAAAATATTTAACAG
ATGACAAACTTTCTCAGTATTTAATTCAGCTAGTACAGGTCCTAAAATATGAACAATATTTGGATAACTT
GCTTGTGAGATTTTTACTGAAGAAAGCATTGACTAATCAAAGGATTGGGCACTTTTTCTTTTGGCATTTA
AAATCTGAGATGCACAATAAAACAGTTAGCCAGAGGTTTGGCCTGCTTTTGGAGTCCTATTGTCGTGCAT
GTGGGATGTATTTGAAGCACCTGAATAGGCAAGTCGAGGCAATGGAAAAGCTCATTAACTTAACTGACAT
TCTCAAACAGGAGAAGAAGGATGAAACACAAAAGGTACAGATGAAGTTTTTAGTTGAGCAAATGAGGCGA
CCAGATTTCATGGATGCTCTACAGGGCTTTCTGTCTCCTCTAAACCCTGCTCATCAACTAGGAAACCTCA
GGCTTGAAGAGTGTCGAATTATGTCCTCTGCAAAAAGGCCACTGTGGTTGAATTGGGAGAACCCAGACAT
CATGTCAGAGTTACTGTTTCAGAACAATGAGATCATCTTTAAAAATGGGGATGATTTACGGCAAGATATG
CTAACACTTCAAATTATTCGTATTATGGAAAATATCTGGCAAAATCAAGGTCTTGATCTTCGAATGTTAC
CTTATGGTTGTCTGTCAATCGGTGACTGTGTGGGACTTATTGAGGTGGTGCGAAATTCTCACACTATTAT
GCAAATTCAGTGCAAAGGCGGCTTGAAAGGTGCACTGCAGTTCAACAGCCACACACTACATCAGTGGCTC
AAAGACAAGAACAAAGGAGAAATATATGATGCAGCCATTGACCTGTTTACACGTTCATGTGCTGGATACT
GTGTAGCTACCTTCATTTTGGGAATTGGAGATCGTCACAATAGTAACATCATGGTGAAAGACGATGGACA
ACTGTTTCATATAGATTTTGGACACTTTTTGGATCACAAGAAGAAAAAATTTGGTTATAAACGAGAACGT
GTGCCATTTGTTTTGACACAGGATTTCTTAATAGTGATTAGTAAAGGAGCCCAAGAATGCACAAAGACAA
GAGAATTTGAGAGGTTTCAGGAGATGTGTTACAAGGCTTATCTAGCTATTCGACAGCATGCCAATCTCTT
CATAAATCTTTTCTCAATGATGCTTGGCTCTGGAATGCCAGAACTACAATCTTTTGATGACATTGCATAC
ATTCGAAAGACCCTAGCCTTAGATAAAACTGAGCAAGAGGCTTTGGAGTATTTCATGAAACAAATGAATG
ATGCACATCATGGTGGCTGGACAACAAAAATGGATTGGATCTTCCACACAATTAAACAGCATGCATTGAA
CTAGAACCCAGCTTTCTTGTACAAAGTGGTGATATCCAATTAACCCTCACTAAAGGATGTAATTGTGAAT
AATGTATGTGCCCTATAGTGAGTCGTATTACCACCCAACTTTTCTATACAAAGTGGTTGATATCCAGCAC
AGTGGCGGCCGCTCGAGTCTAGAGGGCCCGCGGTTCGAAGGTAAGCCTATCCCTAACCCTCTCCTCGGTC
TCGATTCTACGCGTACCGGTTAGTAATGAGATCCCTCCCCCCCCCCTAACGTTACTGGCCGAAGCCGCTT
GGAATAAGGCCGGTGTGCGTTTGTCTATATGTTATTTTCCACCATATTGCCGTCTTTTGGCAATGTGAGG
GCCCGGAAACCTGGCCCTGTCTTCTTGACGAGCATTCCTAGGGGTCTTTCCCCTCTCGCCAAAGGAATGC
AAGGTCTGTTGAATGTCGTGAAGGAAGCAGTTCCTCTGGAAGCTTCTTGAAGACAAACAACGTCTGTAGC
GACCCTTTGCAGGCAGCGGAACCCCCCACCTGGCGACAGGTGCCTCTGCGGCCAAAAGCCACGTGTATAA
GATACACCTGCAAAGGCGGCACAACCCCAGTGCCACGTTGTGAGTTGGATAGTTGTGGAAAGAGTCAAAT
GGCTCTCCTCAAGCGTATTCAACAAGGGGCTGAAGGATGCCCAGAAGGTACCCCATTGTATGGGATCTGA
TCTGGGGCCTCGGTGCACATGCTTTACATGTGTTTAGTCGAGGTTAAAAAAACGTCTAGGCCCCCCGAAC
CACGGGGACGTGGTTTTCCTTTGAAAAACACGATGATAATATGGCCACACATATGACCGAGTACAAGCCC
ACGGTGCGCCTCGCCACCCGCGACGACGTCCCCAGGGCCGTACGCACCCTCGCCGCCGCGTTCGCCGACT
ACCCCGCCACGCGCCACACCGTCGATCCGGACCGCCACATCGAGCGGGTCACCGAGCTGCAAGAACTCTT
CCTCACGCGCGTCGGGCTCGACATCGGCAAGGTGTGGGTCGCGGACGACGGCGCCGCGGTGGCGGTCTGG
ACCACGCCGGAGAGCGTCGAAGCGGGGGCGGTGTTCGCCGAGATCGGCCCGCGCATGGCCGAGTTGAGCG
GTTCCCGGCTGGCCGCGCAGCAACAGATGGAAGGCCTCCTGGCGCCGCACCGGCCCAAGGAGCCCGCGTG
GTTCCTGGCCACCGTCGGCGTCTCGCCCGACCACCAGGGCAAGGGTCTGGGCAGCGCCGTCGTGCTCCCC
GGAGTGGAGGCGGCCGAGCGCGCCGGGGTGCCCGCCTTCCTGGAGACCTCCGCGCCCCGCAACCTCCCCT
TCTACGAGCGGCTCGGCTTCACCGTCACCGCCGACGTCGAGGTGCCCGAAGGACCGCGCACCTGGTGCAT
GACCCGCAAGCCCGGTGCCTAAATCGATAGATCCTAATCAACCTCTGGATTACAAAATTTGTGAAAGATT
GACTGGTATTCTTAACTATGTTGCTCCTTTTACGCTATGTGGATACGCTGCTTTAATGCCTTTGTATCAT
GCTATTGCTTCCCGTATGGCTTTCATTTTCTCCTCCTTGTATAAATCCTGGTTGCTGTCTCTTTATGAGG
AGTTGTGGCCCGTTGTCAGGCAACGTGGCGTGGTGTGCACTGTGTTTGCTGACGCAACCCCCACTGGTTG
GGGCATTGCCACCACCTGTCAGCTCCTTTCCGGGACTTTCGCTTTCCCCCTCCCTATTGCCACGGCGGAA
CTCATCGCCGCCTGCCTTGCCCGCTGCTGGACAGGGGCTCGGCTGTTGGGCACTGACAATTCCGTGGTGT
TGTCGGGGAAATCATCGTCCTTTCCTTGGCTGCTCGCCTGTGTTGCCACCTGGATTCTGCGCGGGACGTC
CTTCTGCTACGTCCCTTCGGCCCTCAATCCAGCGGACCTTCCTTCCCGCGGCCTGCTGCCGGCTCTGCGG
CCTCTTCCGCGTCTTCGCCTTCGCCCTCAGACGAGTCGGATCTCCCTTTGGGCCGCCTCCCCGCCTGAGA
TCCTTTAAGACCAATGACTTACAAGGCAGCTGTAGATCTTAGCCACTTTTTAAAAGAAAAGGGGGGACTG
GAAGGGCTAATTCACTCCCAACGAAGACAAGATCTGCTTTTTGCTTGTACTGGGTCTCTCTGGTTAGACC
AGATCTGAGCCTGGGAGCTCTCTGGCTAACTAGGGAACCCACTGCTTAAGCCTCAATAAAGCTTGCCTTG
AGTGCTTCAAGTAGTGTGTGCCCGTCTGTTGTGTGACTCTGGTAACTAGAGATCCCTCAGACCCTTTTAG
TCAGTGTGGAAAATCTCTAGCAGTAGTAGTTCATGTCATCTTATTATTCAGTATTTATAACTTGCAAAGA
AATGAATATCAGAGAGTGAGAGGCCCGGGTTAATTAAGGAAAGGGCTAGATCATTCTTGAAGACGAAAGG
GCCTCGTGATACGCCTATTTTTATAGGTTAATGTCATGATAATAATGGTTTCTTAGACGTCAGGTGGCAC
TTTTCGGGGAAATGTGCGCGGAACCCCTATTTGTTTATTTTTCTAAATACATTCAAATATGTATCCGCTC
ATGAGACAATAACCCTGATAAATGCTTCAATAATATTGAAAAAGGAAGAGTATGAGTATTCAACATTTCC
GTGTCGCCCTTATTCCCTTTTTTGCGGCATTTTGCCTTCCTGTTTTTGCTCACCCAGAAACGCTGGTGAA
AGTAAAAGATGCTGAAGATCAGTTGGGTGCACGAGTGGGTTACATCGAACTGGATCTCAACAGCGGTAAG
ATCCTTGAGAGTTTTCGCCCCGAAGAACGTTTTCCAATGATGAGCACTTTTAAAGTTCTGCTATGTGGCG
CGGTATTATCCCGTGTTGACGCCGGGCAAGAGCAACTCGGTCGCCGCATACACTATTCTCAGAATGACTT
GGTTGAGTACTCACCAGTCACAGAAAAGCATCTTACGGATGGCATGACAGTAAGAGAATTATGCAGTGCT
GCCATAACCATGAGTGATAACACTGCGGCCAACTTACTTCTGACAACGATCGGAGGACCGAAGGAGCTAA
CCGCTTTTTTGCACAACATGGGGGATCATGTAACTCGCCTTGATCGTTGGGAACCGGAGCTGAATGAAGC
CATACCAAACGACGAGCGTGACACCACGATGCCTGTAGCAATGGCAACAACGTTGCGCAAACTATTAACT
GGCGAACTACTTACTCTAGCTTCCCGGCAACAATTAATAGACTGGATGGAGGCGGATAAAGTTGCAGGAC
CACTTCTGCGCTCGGCCCTTCCGGCTGGCTGGTTTATTGCTGATAAATCTGGAGCCGGTGAGCGTGGGTC
TCGCGGTATCATTGCAGCACTGGGGCCAGATGGTAAGCCCTCCCGTATCGTAGTTATCTACACGACGGGG
AGTCAGGCAACTATGGATGAACGAAATAGACAGATCGCTGAGATAGGTGCCTCACTGATTAAGCATTGGT
AACTGTCAGACCAAGTTTACTCATATATACTTTAGATTGATTTAAAACTTCATTTTTAATTTAAAAGGAT
CTAGGTGAAGATCCTTTTTGATAATCTCATGACCAAAATCCCTTAACGTGAGTTTTCGTTCCACTGAGCG
TCAGACCCCGTAGAAAAGATCAAAGGATCTTCTTGAGATCCTTTTTTTCTGCGCGTAATCTGCTGCTTGC
AAACAAAAAAACCACCGCTACCAGCGGTGGTTTGTTTGCCGGATCAAGAGCTACCAACTCTTTTTCCGAA
GGTAACTGGCTTCAGCAGAGCGCAGATACCAAATACTGTTCTTCTAGTGTAGCCGTAGTTAGGCCACCAC
TTCAAGAACTCTGTAGCACCGCCTACATACCTCGCTCTGCTAATCCTGTTACCAGTGGCTGCTGCCAGTG
GCGATAAGTCGTGTCTTACCGGGTTGGACTCAAGACGATAGTTACCGGATAAGGCGCAGCGGTCGGGCTG
AACGGGGGGTTCGTGCACACAGCCCAGCTTGGAGCGAACGACCTACACCGAACTGAGATACCTACAGCGT
GAGCTATGAGAAAGCGCCACGCTTCCCGAAGGGAGAAAGGCGGACAGGTATCCGGTAAGCGGCAGGGTCG
GAACAGGAGAGCGCACGAGGGAGCTTCCAGGGGGAAACGCCTGGTATCTTTATAGTCCTGTCGGGTTTCG
CCACCTCTGACTTGAGCGTCGATTTTTGTGATGCTCGTCAGGGGGGCGGAGCCTATGGAAAAACGCCAGC
AACGCGGCCTTTTTACGGTTCCTGGCCTTTTGCTGGCCTTTTGCTCACATGTTCTTTCCTGCGTTATCCC
CTGATTCTGTGGATAACCGTATTACCGCCTTTGAGTGAGCTGATACCGCTCGCCGCAGCCGAACGACCGA
GCGCAGCGAGTCAGTGAGCGAGGAAGCGGAAGAGCGCCCAATACGCAAACCGCCTCTCCCCGCGCGTTGG
CCGATTCATTAATGCAGCAAGCTCATGGCTGACTAATTTTTTTTATTTATGCAGAGGCCGAGGCCGCCTC
GGCCTCTGAGCTATTCCAGAAGTAGTGAGGAGGCTTTTTTGGAGGCCTAGGCTTTTGCAAAAAGCTCCCC
GTGGCACGACAGGTTTCCCGACTGGAAAGCGGGCAGTGAGCGCAACGCAATTAATGTGAGTTAGCTCACT
CATTAGGCACCCCAGGCTTTACACTTTATGCTTCCGGCTCGTATGTTGTGTGGAATTGTGAGCGGATAAC
AATTTCACACAGGAAACAGCTATGACATGATTACGAATTTCACAAATAAAGCATTTTTTTCACTGCATTC
TAGTTGTGGTTTGTCCAAACTCATCAATGTATCTTATCATGTCTGGATCAACTGGATAACTCAAGCTAAC
CAAAATCATCCCAAACTTCCCACCCCATACCCTATTACCACTGCCAATTACCTGTGGTTTCATTTACTCT
AAACCTGTGATTCCTCTGAATTATTTTCATTTTAAAGAAATTGTATTTGTTAAATATGTACTACAAACTT
AGTAGT
