>Addgene plasmid #116496 | pHAGE-PIK3CA-G364R | depositor partial sequence | sequence record 219370 | insert
ATGCCTCCACGACCATCATCAGGTGAACTGTGGGGCATCCACTTGATGCCCCCAAGAATCCTAGTAGAAT
GTTTACTACCAAATGGAATGATAGTGACTTTAGAATGCCTCCGTGAGGCTACATTAATAACCATAAAGCA
TGAACTATTTAAAGAAGCAAGAAAATACCCCCTCCATCAACTTCTTCAAGATGAATCTTCTTACATTTTC
GTAAGTGTTACTCAAGAAGCAGAAAGGGAAGAATTTTTTGATGAAACAAGACGACTTTGTGACCTTCGGC
TTTTTCAACCCTTTTTAAAAGTAATTGAACCAGTAGGCAACCGTGAAGAAAAGATCCTCAATCGAGAAAT
TGGTTTTGCTATCGGCATGCCAGTGTGTGAATTTGATATGGTTAAAGATCCAGAAGTACAGGACTTCCGA
AGAAATATTCTGAACGTTTGTAAAGAAGCTGTGGATCTTAGGGACCTCAATTCACCTCATAGTAGAGCAA
TGTATGTCTATCCTCCAAATGTAGAATCTTCACCAGAATTGCCAAAGCACATATATAATAAATTAGATAA
AGGGCAAATAATAGTGGTGATCTGGGTAATAGTTTCTCCAAATAATGACAAGCAGAAGTATACTCTGAAA
ATCAACCATGACTGTGTACCAGAACAAGTAATTGCTGAAGCAATCAGGAAAAAAACTCGAAGTATGTTGC
TATCCTCTGAACAACTAAAACTCTGTGTTTTAGAATATCAGGGCAAGTATATTTTAAAAGTGTGTGGATG
TGATGAATACTTCCTAGAAAAATATCCTCTGAGTCAGTATAAGTATATAAGAAGCTGTATAATGCTTGGG
AGGATGCCCAATTTGATGTTGATGGCTAAAGAAAGCCTTTATTCTCAACTGCCAATGGACTGTTTTACAA
TGCCATCTTATTCCAGACGCATTTCCACAGCTACACCATATATGAATGGAGAAACATCTACAAAATCCCT
TTGGGTTATAAATAGTGCACTCAGAATAAAAATTCTTTGTGCAACCTACGTGAATGTAAATATTCGAGAC
ATTGATAAGATCTATGTTCGAACAGGTATCTACCATGGAAGAGAACCCTTATGTGACAATGTGAACACTC
AAAGAGTACCTTGTTCCAATCCCAGGTGGAATGAATGGCTGAATTATGATATATACATTCCTGATCTTCC
TCGTGCTGCTCGACTTTGCCTTTCCATTTGCTCTGTTAAAGGCCGAAAGGGTGCTAAAGAGGAACACTGT
CCATTGGCATGGGGAAATATAAACTTGTTTGATTACACAGACACTCTAGTATCTGGAAAAATGGCTTTGA
ATCTTTGGCCAGTACCTCATGGATTAGAAGATTTGCTGAACCCTATTGGTGTTACTGGATCAAATCCAAA
TAAAGAAACTCCATGCTTAGAGTTGGAGTTTGACTGGTTCAGCAGTGTGGTAAAGTTCCCAGATATGTCA
GTGATTGAAGAGCATGCCAATTGGTCTGTATCCCGAGAAGCAGGATTTAGCTATTCCCACGCAGGACTGA
GTAACAGACTAGCTAGAGACAATGAATTAAGGGAAAATGACAAAGAACAGCTCAAAGCAATTTCTACACG
AGATCCTCTCTCTGAAATCACTGAGCAGGAGAAAGATTTTCTATGGAGTCACAGACACTATTGTGTAACT
ATCCCCGAAATTCTACCCAAATTGCTTCTGTCTGTTAAATGGAATTCTAGAGATGAAGTAGCCCAGATGT
ATTGCTTGGTAAAAGATTGGCCTCCAATCAAACCTGAACAGGCTATGGAACTTCTGGACTGTAATTACCC
AGATCCTATGGTTCGAGGTTTTGCTGTTCGGTGCTTGGAAAAATATTTAACAGATGACAAACTTTCTCAG
TATTTAATTCAGCTAGTACAGGTCCTAAAATATGAACAATATTTGGATAACTTGCTTGTGAGATTTTTAC
TGAAGAAAGCATTGACTAATCAAAGGATTGGGCACTTTTTCTTTTGGCATTTAAAATCTGAGATGCACAA
TAAAACAGTTAGCCAGAGGTTTGGCCTGCTTTTGGAGTCCTATTGTCGTGCATGTGGGATGTATTTGAAG
CACCTGAATAGGCAAGTCGAGGCAATGGAAAAGCTCATTAACTTAACTGACATTCTCAAACAGGAGAAGA
AGGATGAAACACAAAAGGTACAGATGAAGTTTTTAGTTGAGCAAATGAGGCGACCAGATTTCATGGATGC
TCTACAGGGCTTTCTGTCTCCTCTAAACCCTGCTCATCAACTAGGAAACCTCAGGCTTGAAGAGTGTCGA
ATTATGTCCTCTGCAAAAAGGCCACTGTGGTTGAATTGGGAGAACCCAGACATCATGTCAGAGTTACTGT
TTCAGAACAATGAGATCATCTTTAAAAATGGGGATGATTTACGGCAAGATATGCTAACACTTCAAATTAT
TCGTATTATGGAAAATATCTGGCAAAATCAAGGTCTTGATCTTCGAATGTTACCTTATGGTTGTCTGTCA
ATCGGTGACTGTGTGGGACTTATTGAGGTGGTGCGAAATTCTCACACTATTATGCAAATTCAGTGCAAAG
GCGGCTTGAAAGGTGCACTGCAGTTCAACAGCCACACACTACATCAGTGGCTCAAAGACAAGAACAAAGG
AGAAATATATGATGCAGCCATTGACCTGTTTACACGTTCATGTGCTGGATACTGTGTAGCTACCTTCATT
TTGGGAATTGGAGATCGTCACAATAGTAACATCATGGTGAAAGACGATGGACAACTGTTTCATATAGATT
TTGGACACTTTTTGGATCACAAGAAGAAAAAATTTGGTTATAAACGAGAACGTGTGCCATTTGTTTTGAC
ACAGGATTTCTTAATAGTGATTAGTAAAGGAGCCCAAGAATGCACAAAGACAAGAGAATTTGAGAGGTTT
CAGGAGATGTGTTACAAGGCTTATCTAGCTATTCGACAGCATGCCAATCTCTTCATAAATCTTTTCTCAA
TGATGCTTGGCTCTGGAATGCCAGAACTACAATCTTTTGATGACATTGCATACATTCGAAAGACCCTAGC
CTTAGATAAAACTGAGCAAGAGGCTTTGGAGTATTTCATGAAACAAATGAATGATGCACATCATGGTGGC
TGGACAACAAAAATGGATTGGATCTTCCACACAATTAAACAGCATGCATTGAACTGA
